Addgene plasmid #60954: pHR-SFFV-KRAB-dCas9-P2A-mCherry
Purpose: 2nd Generation Lentiviral vector. Expresses an N-terminal KRAB-dCas9 fusion protein and mCherry
Depositing lab: Jonathan Weissman. Depositing organization: University of California, San Francisco (UCSF). Publication: Genome-Scale CRISPR-Mediated Control of Gene Repression and Activation. Gilbert LA, Horlbeck MA, Adamson B, Villalta JE, Chen Y, Whitehead EH, Guimaraes C, Panning B, Ploegh HL, Bassik MC, Qi LS, Kampmann M, Weissman JS. Cell. 2014 Oct 23;159(3):647-61. doi: 10.1016/j.cell.2014.09.029. Epub 2014 Oct 9. PubMed 25307932.
Backbone
  Vector backbone: pHR
  Backbone manufacturer: Addgene
  Backbone size w/o insert (bp): 9000
  Total vector size (bp): 14247
  Vector type: Mammalian Expression, Lentiviral, CRISPR
  Selectable markers: mCherry
Growth in bacteria
  Bacterial resistance: Ampicillin, 100 μg/mL
  Growth temperature: 37°C
  Growth strain: Stbl3
  Copy number: High Copy
Gene/Insert
  Gene/Insert name: KRAB-dCas9-P2A-mCherry fusion
  Species: H. sapiens (human)
  Insert size (bp): 5244
  Promoter: SFFV
  Tag / fusion protein: KRAB domain (N terminal on insert); HA (C terminal on insert); 2x NLS (C terminal on insert); mCherry
  Cloning method: Gibson Cloning
  Sequencing primers: 5′ gcttcccgagctctataaaagag; 3′ CCAGAGGTTGATTATCGATAAGC
Resource information
  A portion of this plasmid was derived from a plasmid made by: The Cas9 gene was a gift from Martin Jinek and Jennifer Doudna
Terms and licenses: Academic/Nonprofit Terms; Industry Terms: Not Available to Industry
Depositor comments: Please note that this plasmid contains a different promoter compared to the inducible KRAB-dCas9-P2A-mCherry construct described in Figure 5A of the associated publication (Gilbert et al., 2014). To create an inducible version of KRAB-dCas9-P2A-mCherry, subclone the insert into a backbone with an inducible promoter, such as pTRE3G. For stable expression of KRAB-dCas9 as described in Gilbert et al., 2014, please see pHR-SFFV-dCas9-BFP-KRAB (Addgene plasmid #46911).
How to cite: pHR-SFFV-KRAB-dCas9-P2A-mCherry was a gift from Jonathan Weissman (Addgene plasmid # 60954 ; http://n2t.net/addgene:60954 ; RRID:Addgene_60954)
