[The description below was written by a language model from this plasmid's Addgene catalogue record and the feature table of its GenBank file.]
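Description:
pHR-SFFV-KRAB-dCas9-P2A-mCherry is a second-generation lentiviral transfer vector of about 14.2 kb, built on the pHR backbone for constitutive CRISPR interference (CRISPRi) in mammalian cells. It is propagated in bacteria as a high-copy, ampicillin-selected plasmid (the bla/AmpR gene is annotated). A recombination-deficient strain, Stbl3, is listed as the host, as is usual for lentiviral constructs that carry repeated sequences. The feature table annotates only selected parts. The bacterial origin, LTRs and packaging signal expected in a lentiviral backbone are not labelled, so their details cannot be given from the record.

The payload is a single open reading frame driven by the spleen focus-forming virus (SFFV) promoter, which lies just downstream of a central polypurine tract (cPPT) that aids nuclear import of the viral genome. The reading frame begins with a KRAB transcriptional repressor domain fused to the N terminus of catalytically dead Cas9 (D10A and H840A mutations), followed by an HA epitope tag and two nuclear localisation signals. A P2A self-cleaving peptide then separates the fusion from mCherry, so the red fluorescent reporter is produced as a separate protein from the same transcript. mCherry is the only marker for identifying or sorting transduced cells, as no drug resistance gene for mammalian selection is recorded. A WPRE after the cassette enhances transcript stability and expression.

When directed by a separately supplied guide RNA, KRAB-dCas9 binds target promoters without cutting and silences transcription. The depositor notes that this SFFV-driven plasmid differs from the inducible KRAB-dCas9-P2A-mCherry construct in the associated publication. To obtain an inducible version, the insert would need to be moved into a backbone with an inducible promoter.
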