LOCUS       pHR_SFFV_KRAB_dCas 14247 bp ds-DNA circular 20-OCT-2014
SOURCE
  ORGANISM
COMMENT
COMMENT     ApEinfo:methylated:1
FEATURES             Location/Qualifiers
     enhancer        13656..14247
                     /vntifkey="9"
                     /label=WPRE
                     /ApEinfo_fwdcolor=pink
                     /ApEinfo_revcolor=pink
     promoter        7782..8273
                     /vntifkey="29"
                     /label=SFFV
                     /ApEinfo_fwdcolor=pink
                     /ApEinfo_revcolor=pink
     misc_feature    8357..8569
                     /ApEinfo_graphicformat=arrow_data {{0 1 2 0 0 -1} {} 0}
     width           5
     offset          0
                     /label=krab
                     /ApEinfo_fwdcolor=cyan
                     /ApEinfo_revcolor=green
     repeat_region   7570..7749
                     /vntifkey="34"
                     /label=cPPT
                     /ApEinfo_fwdcolor=pink
                     /ApEinfo_revcolor=pink
     CDS             1277..2137
                     /vntifkey="4"
                     /label=bla\(AmpR)
                     /ApEinfo_fwdcolor=pink
                     /ApEinfo_revcolor=pink
     misc_feature    12830..12886
                     /ApEinfo_graphicformat=arrow_data {{0 1 2 0 0 -1} {} 0}
     width           5
     offset          0
                     /label=P2A
                     /ApEinfo_fwdcolor=#004040
                     /ApEinfo_revcolor=green
     misc_feature    8594..12694
                     /ApEinfo_graphicformat=arrow_data {{0 1 2 0 0 -1} {} 0}
     width           5
     offset          0
                     /label=dCas9 D10A&H840A
                     /ApEinfo_fwdcolor=#33b4ff
                     /ApEinfo_revcolor=#33b4ff
     misc_feature    12887..13597
                     /ApEinfo_graphicformat=arrow_data {{0 1 2 0 0 -1} {} 0}
     width           5
     offset          0
                     /label=mCherry
                     /ApEinfo_fwdcolor=#ff0000
                     /ApEinfo_revcolor=green
     misc_feature    12695..12829
                     /ApEinfo_graphicformat=arrow_data {{0 1 2 0 0 -1} {} 0}
     width           5
     offset          0
                     /label=HA 2x NLS
                     /ApEinfo_fwdcolor=cyan
                     /ApEinfo_revcolor=green
ORIGIN
        1 cgataccgtc gacctcgagg gaattaattc gagctcggta cctttaagac caatgactta
       61 caaggcagct gtagatctta gccacttttt aaaagaaaag gggggactgg aagggctaat
      121 tcactcccaa cgaagacaag atctgctttt tgcttgtact gggtctctct ggttagacca
      181 gatctgagcc tgggagctct ctggctaact agggaaccca ctgcttaagc ctcaataaag
      241 cttgccttga gtgcttcaag tagtgtgtgc ccgtctgttg tgtgactctg gtaactagag
      301 atccctcaga cccttttagt cagtgtggaa aatctctagc agcatctaga attaattccg
      361 tgtattctat agtgtcacct aaatcgtatg tgtatgatac ataaggttat gtattaattg
      421 tagccgcgtt ctaacgacaa tatgtacaag cctaattgtg tagcatctgg cttactgaag
      481 cagaccctat catctctctc gtaaactgcc gtcagagtcg gtttggttgg acgaaccttc
      541 tgagtttctg gtaacgccgt cccgcacccg gaaatggtca gcgaaccaat cagcagggtc
      601 atcgctagcc agatcctcta cgccggacgc atcgtggccg gcatcaccgg cgccacaggt
      661 gcggttgctg gcgcctatat cgccgacatc accgatgggg aagatcgggc tcgccacttc
      721 gggctcatga gcgcttgttt cggcgtgggt atggtggcag gccccgtggc cgggggactg
      781 ttgggcgcca tctccttgca tgcaccattc cttgcggcgg cggtgctcaa cggcctcaac
      841 ctactactgg gctgcttcct aatgcaggag tcgcataagg gagagcgtcg aatggtgcac
      901 tctcagtaca atctgctctg atgccgcata gttaagccag ccccgacacc cgccaacacc
      961 cgctgacgcg ccctgacggg cttgtctgct cccggcatcc gcttacagac aagctgtgac
     1021 cgtctccggg agctgcatgt gtcagaggtt ttcaccgtca tcaccgaaac gcgcgagacg
     1081 aaagggcctc gtgatacgcc tatttttata ggttaatgtc atgataataa tggtttctta
     1141 gacgtcaggt ggcacttttc ggggaaatgt gcgcggaacc cctatttgtt tatttttcta
     1201 aatacattca aatatgtatc cgctcatgag acaataaccc tgataaatgc ttcaataata
     1261 ttgaaaaagg aagagtatga gtattcaaca tttccgtgtc gcccttattc ccttttttgc
     1321 ggcattttgc cttcctgttt ttgctcaccc agaaacgctg gtgaaagtaa aagatgctga
     1381 agatcagttg ggtgcacgag tgggttacat cgaactggat ctcaacagcg gtaagatcct
     1441 tgagagtttt cgccccgaag aacgttttcc aatgatgagc acttttaaag ttctgctatg
     1501 tggcgcggta ttatcccgta ttgacgccgg gcaagagcaa ctcggtcgcc gcatacacta
     1561 ttctcagaat gacttggttg agtactcacc agtcacagaa aagcatctta cggatggcat
     1621 gacagtaaga gaattatgca gtgctgccat aaccatgagt gataacactg cggccaactt
     1681 acttctgaca acgatcggag gaccgaagga gctaaccgct tttttgcaca acatggggga
     1741 tcatgtaact cgccttgatc gttgggaacc ggagctgaat gaagccatac caaacgacga
     1801 gcgtgacacc acgatgcctg tagcaatggc aacaacgttg cgcaaactat taactggcga
     1861 actacttact ctagcttccc ggcaacaatt aatagactgg atggaggcgg ataaagttgc
     1921 aggaccactt ctgcgctcgg cccttccggc tggctggttt attgctgata aatctggagc
     1981 cggtgagcgt gggtctcgcg gtatcattgc agcactgggg ccagatggta agccctcccg
     2041 tatcgtagtt atctacacga cggggagtca ggcaactatg gatgaacgaa atagacagat
     2101 cgctgagata ggtgcctcac tgattaagca ttggtaactg tcagaccaag tttactcata
     2161 tatactttag attgatttaa aacttcattt ttaatttaaa aggatctagg tgaagatcct
     2221 ttttgataat ctcatgacca aaatccctta acgtgagttt tcgttccact gagcgtcaga
     2281 ccccgtagaa aagatcaaag gatcttcttg agatcctttt tttctgcgcg taatctgctg
     2341 cttgcaaaca aaaaaaccac cgctaccagc ggtggtttgt ttgccggatc aagagctacc
     2401 aactcttttt ccgaaggtaa ctggcttcag cagagcgcag ataccaaata ctgtctttct
     2461 agtgtagccg tagttaggcc accacttcaa gaactctgta gcaccgccta catacctcgc
     2521 tctgctaatc ctgttaccag tggctgctgc cagtggcgat aagtcgtgtc ttaccgggtt
     2581 ggactcaaga cgatagttac cggataaggc gcagcggtcg ggctgaacgg ggggttcgtg
     2641 cacacagccc agcttggagc gaacgaccta caccgaactg agatacctac agcgtgagct
     2701 atgagaaagc gccacgcttc ccgaagggag aaaggcggac aggtatccgg taagcggcag
     2761 ggtcggaaca ggagagcgca cgagggagct tccaggggga aacgcctggt atctttatag
     2821 tcctgtcggg tttcgccacc tctgacttga gcgtcgattt ttgtgatgct cgtcaggggg
     2881 gcggagccta tggaaaaacg ccagcaacgc ggccttttta cggttcctgg ccttttgctg
     2941 gccttttgct cacatgttct ttcctgcgtt atcccctgat tctgtggata accgtattac
     3001 cgcctttgag tgagctgata ccgctcgccg cagccgaacg accgagcgca gcgagtcagt
     3061 gagcgaggaa gcggaagagc gcccaatacg caaaccgcct ctccccgcgc gttggccgat
     3121 tcattaatgc agctgtggaa tgtgtgtcag ttagggtgtg gaaagtcccc aggctcccca
     3181 gcaggcagaa gtatgcaaag catgcatctc aattagtcag caaccaggtg tggaaagtcc
     3241 ccaggctccc cagcaggcag aagtatgcaa agcatgcatc tcaattagtc agcaaccata
     3301 gtcccgcccc taactccgcc catcccgccc ctaactccgc ccagttccgc ccattctccg
     3361 ccccatggct gactaatttt ttttatttat gcagaggccg aggccgcctc ggcctctgag
     3421 ctattccaga agtagtgagg aggctttttt ggaggcctag gcttttgcaa aaagcttgga
     3481 cacaagacag gcttgcgaga tatgtttgag aataccactt tatcccgcgt cagggagagg
     3541 cagtgcgtaa aaagacgcgg actcatgtga aatactggtt tttagtgcgc cagatctcta
     3601 taatctcgcg caacctattt tcccctcgaa cactttttaa gccgtagata aacaggctgg
     3661 gacacttcac atgagcgaaa aatacatcgt cacctgggac atgttgcaga tccatgcacg
     3721 taaactcgca agccgactga tgccttctga acaatggaaa ggcattattg ccgtaagccg
     3781 tggcggtctg taccgggtgc gttactggcg cgtgaactgg gtattcgtca tgtcgatacc
     3841 gtttgtattt ccagctacga tcacgacaac cagcgcgagc ttaaagtgct gaaacgcgca
     3901 gaaggcgatg gcgaaggctt catcgttatt gatgacctgg tggataccgg tggtactgcg
     3961 gttgcgattc gtgaaatgta tccaaaagcg cactttgtca ccatcttcgc aaaaccggct
     4021 ggtcgtccgc tggttgatga ctatgttgtt gatatcccgc aagatacctg gattgaacag
     4081 ccgtgggata tgggcgtcgt attcgtcccg ccaatctccg gtcgctaatc ttttcaacgc
     4141 ctggcactgc cgggcgttgt tctttttaac ttcaggcggg ttacaatagt ttccagtaag
     4201 tattctggag gctgcatcca tgacacaggc aaacctgagc gaaaccctgt tcaaaccccg
     4261 ctttaaacat cctgaaacct cgacgctagt ccgccgcttt aatcacggcg cacaaccgcc
     4321 tgtgcagtcg gcccttgatg gtaaaaccat ccctcactgg tatcgcatga ttaaccgtct
     4381 gatgtggatc tggcgcggca ttgacccacg cgaaatcctc gacgtccagg cacgtattgt
     4441 gatgagcgat gccgaacgta ccgacgatga tttatacgat acggtgattg gctaccgtgg
     4501 cggcaactgg atttatgagt gggccccgga tctttgtgaa ggaaccttac ttctgtggtg
     4561 tgacataatt ggacaaacta cctacagaga tttaaagctc taaggtaaat ataaaatttt
     4621 taagtgtata atgtgttaaa ctactgattc taattgtttg tgtattttag attccaacct
     4681 atggaactga tgaatgggag cagtggtgga atgcctttaa tgaggaaaac ctgttttgct
     4741 cagaagaaat gccatctagt gatgatgagg ctactgctga ctctcaacat tctactcctc
     4801 caaaaaagaa gagaaaggta gaagacccca aggactttcc ttcagaattg ctaagttttt
     4861 tgagtcatgc tgtgtttagt aatagaactc ttgcttgctt tgctatttac accacaaagg
     4921 aaaaagctgc actgctatac aagaaaatta tggaaaaata ttctgtaacc tttataagta
     4981 ggcataacag ttataatcat aacatactgt tttttcttac tccacacagg catagagtgt
     5041 ctgctattaa taactatgct caaaaattgt gtacctttag ctttttaatt tgtaaagggg
     5101 ttaataagga atatttgatg tatagtgcct tgactagaga tcataatcag ccataccaca
     5161 tttgtagagg ttttacttgc tttaaaaaac ctcccacacc tccccctgaa cctgaaacat
     5221 aaaatgaatg caattgttgt tgttaacttg tttattgcag cttataatgg ttacaaataa
     5281 agcaatagca tcacaaattt cacaaataaa gcattttttt cactgcattc tagttgtggt
     5341 ttgtccaaac tcatcaatgt atcttatcat gtctggatca actggataac tcaagctaac
     5401 caaaatcatc ccaaacttcc caccccatac cctattacca ctgccaatta cctagtggtt
     5461 tcatttactc taaacctgtg attcctctga attattttca ttttaaagaa attgtatttg
     5521 ttaaatatgt actacaaact tagtagttgg aagggctaat tcactcccaa agaagacaag
     5581 atatccttga tctgtggatc taccacacac aaggctactt ccctgattag cagaactaca
     5641 caccagggcc aggggtcaga tatccactga cctttggatg gtgctacaag ctagtaccag
     5701 ttgagccaga taaggtagaa gaggccaata aaggagagaa caccagcttg ttacaccctg
     5761 tgagcctgca tgggatggat gacccggaga gagaagtgtt agagtggagg tttgacagcc
     5821 gcctagcatt tcatcacgtg gcccgagagc tgcatccgga gtacttcaag aactgctgat
     5881 atcgagcttg ctacaaggga ctttccgctg gggactttcc agggaggcgt ggcctgggcg
     5941 ggactgggga gtggcgagcc ctcagatcct gcatataagc agctgctttt tgcctgtact
     6001 gggtctctct ggttagacca gatctgagcc tgggagctct ctggctaact agggaaccca
     6061 ctgcttaagc ctcaataaag cttgccttga gtgcttcaag tagtgtgtgc ccgtctgttg
     6121 tgtgactctg gtaactagag atccctcaga cccttttagt cagtgtggaa aatctctagc
     6181 agtggcgccc gaacagggac ttgaaagcga aagggaaacc agaggagctc tctcgacgca
     6241 ggactcggct tgctgaagcg cgcacggcaa gaggcgaggg gcggcgactg gtgagtacgc
     6301 caaaaatttt gactagcgga ggctagaagg agagagatgg gtgcgagagc gtcagtatta
     6361 agcgggggag aattagatcg cgatgggaaa aaattcggtt aaggccaggg ggaaagaaaa
     6421 aatataaatt aaaacatata gtatgggcaa gcagggagct agaacgattc gcagttaatc
     6481 ctggcctgtt agaaacatca gaaggctgta gacaaatact gggacagcta caaccatccc
     6541 ttcagacagg atcagaagaa cttagatcat tatataatac agtagcaacc ctctattgtg
     6601 tgcatcaaag gatagagata aaagacacca aggaagcttt agacaagata gaggaagagc
     6661 aaaacaaaag taagaccacc gcacagcaag cggccggccg ctgatcttca gacctggagg
     6721 aggagatatg agggacaatt ggagaagtga attatataaa tataaagtag taaaaattga
     6781 accattagga gtagcaccca ccaaggcaaa gagaagagtg gtgcagagag aaaaaagagc
     6841 agtgggaata ggagctttgt tccttgggtt cttgggagca gcaggaagca ctatgggcgc
     6901 agcgtcaatg acgctgacgg tacaggccag acaattattg tctggtatag tgcagcagca
     6961 gaacaatttg ctgagggcta ttgaggcgca acagcatctg ttgcaactca cagtctgggg
     7021 catcaagcag ctccaggcaa gaatcctggc tgtgaaagat acctaaagga tcaacagctc
     7081 ctggggattt ggggttgctc tggaaaactc atttgcacca ctgctgtgcc ttggaatgct
     7141 agttggagta ataaatctct ggaacagatt tggaatcaca cgacctggat ggagtgggac
     7201 agagaaatta acaattacac aagcttaata cactccttaa ttgaagaatc gcaaaaccag
     7261 caagaaaaga atgaacaaga attattggaa ttagataaat gggcaagttt gtggaattgg
     7321 tttaacataa caaattggct gtggtatata aaattattca taatgatagt aggaggcttg
     7381 gtaggtttaa gaatagtttt tgctgtactt tctatagtga atagagttag gcagggatat
     7441 tcaccattat cgtttcagac ccacctccca accccgaggg gacccgacag gcccgaagga
     7501 atagaagaag aaggtggaga gagagacaga gacagatcca ttcgattagt gaacggatct
     7561 cgacggtatc gccaaatggc agtattcatc cacaatttta aaagaaaagg ggggattggg
     7621 gggtacagtg caggggaaag aatagtagac ataatagcaa cagacataca aactaaagaa
     7681 ttacaaaaac aaattacaaa aattcaaaat tttcgggttt attacaggga cagcagagat
     7741 ccagtttgga tcgataagct tgatatcgaa ttcctgcagc cccgataaaa taaaagattt
     7801 tatttagtct ccagaaaaag gggggaatga aagaccccac ctgtaggttt ggcaagctag
     7861 ctgcagtaac gccattttgc aaggcatgga aaaataccaa accaagaata gagaagttca
     7921 gatcaagggc gggtacatga aaatagctaa cgttgggcca aacaggatat ctgcggtgag
     7981 cagtttcggc cccggcccgg ggccaagaac agatggtcac cgcagtttcg gccccggccc
     8041 gaggccaaga acagatggtc cccagatatg gcccaaccct cagcagtttc ttaagaccca
     8101 tcagatgttt ccaggctccc ccaaggacct gaaatgaccc tgcgccttat ttgaattaac
     8161 caatcagcct gcttctcgct tctgttcgcg cgcttctgct tcccgagctc tataaaagag
     8221 ctcacaaccc ctcactcggc gcgccagtcc tccgacagac tgagtcgccc gggggggatc
     8281 tggagctctc gagaattctc acgcgtctgc aggatatcaa gcttgcggta ccgcgggccc
     8341 gggatccGCC ACCATGGATG CTAAGTCACT AACTGCCTGG TCCCGGACAC TGGTGACCTT
     8401 CAAGGATGTA TTTGTGGACT TCACCAGGGA GGAGTGGAAG CTGCTGGACA CTGCTCAGCA
     8461 GATCGTGTAC AGAAATGTGA TGCTGGAGAA CTATAAGAAC CTGGTTTCCT TGGGTTATCA
     8521 GCTTACTAAG CCAGATGTGA TCCTCCGGTT GGAGAAGGGA GAAGAGCCCG GCGGTTCCGG
     8581 CGGAGGGTCG ATGGACAAGA AGTACAGCAT CGGCCTGGCC ATCGGCACCA ACTCTGTGGG
     8641 CTGGGCCGTG ATCACCGACG AGTACAAGGT GCCCAGCAAG AAATTCAAGG TGCTGGGCAA
     8701 CACCGACCGG CACAGCATCA AGAAGAACCT GATCGGCGCC CTGCTGTTCG ACAGCGGAGA
     8761 AACAGCCGAG GCCACCCGGC TGAAGAGAAC CGCCAGAAGA AGATACACCA GACGGAAGAA
     8821 CCGGATCTGC TATCTGCAAG AGATCTTCAG CAACGAGATG GCCAAGGTGG ACGACAGCTT
     8881 CTTCCACAGA CTGGAAGAGT CCTTCCTGGT GGAAGAGGAT AAGAAGCACG AGCGGCACCC
     8941 CATCTTCGGC AACATCGTGG ACGAGGTGGC CTACCACGAG AAGTACCCCA CCATCTACCA
     9001 CCTGAGAAAG AAACTGGTGG ACAGCACCGA CAAGGCCGAC CTGCGGCTGA TCTATCTGGC
     9061 CCTGGCCCAC ATGATCAAGT TCCGGGGCCA CTTCCTGATC GAGGGCGACC TGAACCCCGA
     9121 CAACAGCGAC GTGGACAAGC TGTTCATCCA GCTGGTGCAG ACCTACAACC AGCTGTTCGA
     9181 GGAAAACCCC ATCAACGCCA GCGGCGTGGA CGCCAAGGCC ATCCTGTCTG CCAGACTGAG
     9241 CAAGAGCAGA CGGCTGGAAA ATCTGATCGC CCAGCTGCCC GGCGAGAAGA AGAATGGCCT
     9301 GTTCGGCAAC CTGATTGCCC TGAGCCTGGG CCTGACCCCC AACTTCAAGA GCAACTTCGA
     9361 CCTGGCCGAG GATGCCAAAC TGCAGCTGAG CAAGGACACC TACGACGACG ACCTGGACAA
     9421 CCTGCTGGCC CAGATCGGCG ACCAGTACGC CGACCTGTTT CTGGCCGCCA AGAACCTGTC
     9481 CGACGCCATC CTGCTGAGCG ACATCCTGAG AGTGAACACC GAGATCACCA AGGCCCCCCT
     9541 GAGCGCCTCT ATGATCAAGA GATACGACGA GCACCACCAG GACCTGACCC TGCTGAAAGC
     9601 TCTCGTGCGG CAGCAGCTGC CTGAGAAGTA CAAAGAGATT TTCTTCGACC AGAGCAAGAA
     9661 CGGCTACGCC GGCTACATCG ATGGCGGAGC CAGCCAGGAA GAGTTCTACA AGTTCATCAA
     9721 GCCCATCCTG GAAAAGATGG ACGGCACCGA GGAACTGCTC GTGAAGCTGA ACAGAGAGGA
     9781 CCTGCTGCGG AAGCAGCGGA CCTTCGACAA CGGCAGCATC CCCCACCAGA TCCACCTGGG
     9841 AGAGCTGCAC GCCATTCTGC GGCGGCAGGA AGATTTTTAC CCATTCCTGA AGGACAACCG
     9901 GGAAAAGATC GAGAAGATCC TGACCTTCCG CATCCCCTAC TACGTGGGCC CTCTGGCCAG
     9961 GGGAAACAGC AGATTCGCCT GGATGACCAG AAAGAGCGAG GAAACCATCA CCCCCTGGAA
    10021 CTTCGAGGAA GTGGTGGACA AGGGCGCCAG CGCCCAGAGC TTCATCGAGC GGATGACCAA
    10081 CTTCGATAAG AACCTGCCCA ACGAGAAGGT GCTGCCCAAG CACAGCCTGC TGTACGAGTA
    10141 CTTCACCGTG TACAACGAGC TGACCAAAGT GAAATACGTG ACCGAGGGAA TGAGAAAGCC
    10201 CGCCTTCCTG AGCGGCGAGC AGAAAAAAGC CATCGTGGAC CTGCTGTTCA AGACCAACCG
    10261 GAAAGTGACC GTGAAGCAGC TGAAAGAGGA CTACTTCAAG AAAATCGAGT GCTTCGACTC
    10321 CGTGGAAATC TCCGGCGTGG AAGATCGGTT CAACGCCTCC CTGGGCACAT ACCACGATCT
    10381 GCTGAAAATT ATCAAGGACA AGGACTTCCT GGACAATGAG GAAAACGAGG ACATTCTGGA
    10441 AGATATCGTG CTGACCCTGA CACTGTTTGA GGACAGAGAG ATGATCGAGG AACGGCTGAA
    10501 AACCTATGCC CACCTGTTCG ACGACAAAGT GATGAAGCAG CTGAAGCGGC GGAGATACAC
    10561 CGGCTGGGGC AGGCTGAGCC GGAAGCTGAT CAACGGCATC CGGGACAAGC AGTCCGGCAA
    10621 GACAATCCTG GATTTCCTGA AGTCCGACGG CTTCGCCAAC AGAAACTTCA TGCAGCTGAT
    10681 CCACGACGAC AGCCTGACCT TTAAAGAGGA CATCCAGAAA GCCCAGGTGT CCGGCCAGGG
    10741 CGATAGCCTG CACGAGCACA TTGCCAATCT GGCCGGCAGC CCCGCCATTA AGAAGGGCAT
    10801 CCTGCAGACA GTGAAGGTGG TGGACGAGCT CGTGAAAGTG ATGGGCCGGC ACAAGCCCGA
    10861 GAACATCGTG ATCGAAATGG CCAGAGAGAA CCAGACCACC CAGAAGGGAC AGAAGAACAG
    10921 CCGCGAGAGA ATGAAGCGGA TCGAAGAGGG CATCAAAGAG CTGGGCAGCC AGATCCTGAA
    10981 AGAACACCCC GTGGAAAACA CCCAGCTGCA GAACGAGAAG CTGTACCTGT ACTACCTGCA
    11041 GAATGGGCGG GATATGTACG TGGACCAGGA ACTGGACATC AACCGGCTGT CCGACTACGA
    11101 TGTGGACGCT ATCGTGCCTC AGAGCTTTCT GAAGGACGAC TCCATCGATA ACAAAGTGCT
    11161 GACTCGGAGC GACAAGAACC GGGGCAAGAG CGACAACGTG CCCTCCGAAG AGGTCGTGAA
    11221 GAAGATGAAG AACTACTGGC GCCAGCTGCT GAATGCCAAG CTGATTACCC AGAGGAAGTT
    11281 CGACAATCTG ACCAAGGCCG AGAGAGGCGG CCTGAGCGAA CTGGATAAGG CCGGCTTCAT
    11341 CAAGAGACAG CTGGTGGAAA CCCGGCAGAT CACAAAGCAC GTGGCACAGA TCCTGGACTC
    11401 CCGGATGAAC ACTAAGTACG ACGAGAACGA CAAACTGATC CGGGAAGTGA AAGTGATCAC
    11461 CCTGAAGTCC AAGCTGGTGT CCGATTTCCG GAAGGATTTC CAGTTTTACA AAGTGCGCGA
    11521 GATCAACAAC TACCACCACG CCCACGACGC CTACCTGAAC GCCGTCGTGG GAACCGCCCT
    11581 GATCAAAAAG TACCCTAAGC TGGAAAGCGA GTTCGTGTAC GGCGACTACA AGGTGTACGA
    11641 CGTGCGGAAG ATGATCGCCA AGAGCGAGCA GGAAATCGGC AAGGCTACCG CCAAGTACTT
    11701 CTTCTACAGC AACATCATGA ACTTTTTCAA GACCGAGATT ACCCTGGCCA ACGGCGAGAT
    11761 CCGGAAGCGG CCTCTGATCG AGACAAACGG CGAAACAGGC GAGATCGTGT GGGATAAGGG
    11821 CCGGGACTTT GCCACCGTGC GGAAAGTGCT GTCTATGCCC CAAGTGAATA TCGTGAAAAA
    11881 GACCGAGGTG CAGACAGGCG GCTTCAGCAA AGAGTCTATC CTGCCCAAGA GGAACAGCGA
    11941 CAAGCTGATC GCCAGAAAGA AGGACTGGGA CCCTAAGAAG TACGGCGGCT TCGACAGCCC
    12001 CACCGTGGCC TATTCTGTGC TGGTGGTGGC CAAAGTGGAA AAGGGCAAGT CCAAGAAACT
    12061 GAAGAGTGTG AAAGAGCTGC TGGGGATCAC CATCATGGAA AGAAGCAGCT TCGAGAAGAA
    12121 TCCCATCGAC TTTCTGGAAG CCAAGGGCTA CAAAGAAGTG AAAAAGGACC TGATCATCAA
    12181 GCTGCCTAAG TACTCCCTGT TCGAGCTGGA AAACGGCCGG AAGAGAATGC TGGCCTCTGC
    12241 CGGCGAACTG CAGAAGGGAA ACGAACTGGC CCTGCCCTCC AAATATGTGA ACTTCCTGTA
    12301 CCTGGCCAGC CACTATGAGA AGCTGAAGGG CTCCCCCGAG GATAATGAGC AGAAACAGCT
    12361 GTTTGTGGAA CAGCACAAAC ACTACCTGGA CGAGATCATC GAGCAGATCA GCGAGTTCTC
    12421 CAAGAGAGTG ATCCTGGCCG ACGCTAATCT GGACAAGGTG CTGAGCGCCT ACAACAAGCA
    12481 CAGAGACAAG CCTATCAGAG AGCAGGCCGA GAATATCATC CACCTGTTTA CCCTGACCAA
    12541 TCTGGGAGCC CCTGCCGCCT TCAAGTACTT TGACACCACC ATCGACCGGA AGAGGTACAC
    12601 CAGCACCAAA GAGGTGCTGG ACGCCACCCT GATCCACCAG AGCATCACCG GCCTGTACGA
    12661 GACACGGATC GACCTGTCTC AGCTGGGAGG CGACGCCTAT CCCTATGACG TGCCCGATTA
    12721 TGCCAGCCTG GGCAGCGGCT CCCCCAAGAA AAAACGCAAG GTGGAAGATC CTAAGAAAAA
    12781 GCGGAAAGTG GACGGCATTG GTAGTGGGAG CAACGGCAGC AGCGGATCCG CTACTAACTT
    12841 CAGCCTGCTG AAGCAGGCTG GAGACGTGGA GGAGAACCCT GGACCTatgg tgagcaaggg
    12901 cgaggaggat aacatggcca tcatcaagga gttcatgcgc ttcaaggtgc acatggaggg
    12961 ctccgtgaac ggccacgagt tcgagatcga gggcgagggc gagggccgcc cctacgaggg
    13021 cacccagacc gccaagctga aggtgaccaa gggtggcccc ctgcccttcg cctgggacat
    13081 cctgtcccct cagttcatgt acggctccaa ggcctacgtg aagcaccccg ccgacatccc
    13141 cgactacttg aagctgtcct tccccgaggg cttcaagtgg gagcgcgtga tgaacttcga
    13201 ggacggcggc gtggtgaccg tgacccagga ctcctccctg caggacggcg agttcatcta
    13261 caaggtgaag ctgcgcggca ccaacttccc ctccgacggc cccgtaatgc agaagaagac
    13321 catgggctgg gaggcctcct ccgagcggat gtaccccgag gacggcgccc tgaagggcga
    13381 gatcaagcag aggctgaagc tgaaggacgg cggccactac gacgctgagg tcaagaccac
    13441 ctacaaggcc aagaagcccg tgcagctgcc cggcgcctac aacgtcaaca tcaagttgga
    13501 catcacctcc cacaacgagg actacaccat cgtggaacag tacgaacgcg ccgagggccg
    13561 ccactccacc ggcggcatgg acgagctgta caagtaagcg gccgcgactc tagagtcgac
    13621 ctgcaggcat gcaagcttga tatcaagctt atcgataatc aacctctgga ttacaaaatt
    13681 tgtgaaagat tgactggtat tcttaactat gttgctcctt ttacgctatg tggatacgct
    13741 gctttaatgc ctttgtatca tgctattgct tcccgtatgg ctttcatttt ctcctccttg
    13801 tataaatcct ggttgctgtc tctttatgag gagttgtggc ccgttgtcag gcaacgtggc
    13861 gtggtgtgca ctgtgtttgc tgacgcaacc cccactggtt ggggcattgc caccacctgt
    13921 cagctccttt ccgggacttt cgctttcccc ctccctattg ccacggcgga actcatcgcc
    13981 gcctgccttg cccgctgctg gacaggggct cggctgttgg gcactgacaa ttccgtggtg
    14041 ttgtcgggga aatcatcgtc ctttccttgg ctgctcgcct gtgttgccac ctggattctg
    14101 cgcgggacgt ccttctgcta cgtcccttcg gccctcaatc cagcggacct tccttcccgc
    14161 ggcctgctgc cggctctgcg gcctcttccg cgtcttcgcc ttcgccctca gacgagtcgg
    14221 atctcccttt gggccgcctc cccgcat
//
