>Addgene plasmid #60954 | pHR-SFFV-KRAB-dCas9-P2A-mCherry | addgene partial sequence | sequence record 99848 | U6 5'-cagtgcaggggaaagaatagtagac-3'
CAAACTAAAGAATTACAAAAACAAATTACAAAAATTCAAAATTTTCGGGTTTATTACAGGGACAGCAGAG
ATCCAGTTTGGATCGATAAGCTTGATATCGAATTCCTGCAGCCCCGATAAAATAAAAGATTTTATTTAGT
CTCCAGAAAAAGGGGGGAATGAAAGACCCCACCTGTAGGTTTGGCAAGCTAGCTGCAGTAACGCCATTTT
GCAAGGCATGGAAAAATACCAAACCAAGAATAGAGAAGTTCAGATCAAGGGCGGGTACATGAAAATAGCT
AACGTTGGGCCAAACAGGATATCTGCGGTGAGCAGTTTCGGCCCCGGCCCGGGGCCAAGAACAGATGGTC
ACCGCAGTTTCGGCCCCGGCCCGAGGCCAAGAACA
