>Addgene plasmid #60954 | pHR-SFFV-KRAB-dCas9-P2A-mCherry | addgene partial sequence | sequence record 99853 | hSpCas9-R1 5'-CGCTCGTGCTTCTTATCCTC-3'
GTCTGTGGAAGAAGCTGTCGTCCACCTTGGCCATCTCGTTGCTGAAGATCTCTTGCAGATAGCAGATCCG
GTTCTTCCGTCTGGTGTATCTTCTTCTGGCGGTTCTCTTCAGCCGGGTGGCCTCGGCTGTTTCTCCGCTG
TCGAACAGCAGGGCGCCGATCAGGTTCTTCTTGATGCTGTGCCGGTCGGTGTTGCCCAGCACCTTGAATT
TCTTGCTGGGCACCTTGTACTCGTCGGTGATCACGGCCCAGCCCACAGAGTTGGTGCCGATGGCCAGGCC
GATGCTGTACTTCTTGTCCATCGACCCTCCGCCGGAACCGCCGGGCTCTTCTCCCTTCTCCAACCGGAGG
ATCACATCTGGCTTAGTAAGCTGATAACCCAAGGAAACCAGGTTCTTATAGTTCTCCAGCATC
