>Addgene plasmid #60954 | pHR-SFFV-KRAB-dCas9-P2A-mCherry | addgene partial sequence | sequence record 103699 | dCas9-R2 5'-GGGTTTCCACCAGCTGTCTC-3'
AGGCCGCCTCTCTCGGCCTTGGTCAGATTGTCGAACTTCCTCTGGGTAATCAGCTTGGCATTCAGCAGCT
GGCGCCAGTAGTTCTTCATCTTCTTCACGACCTCTTCGGAGGGCACGTTGTCGCTCTTGCCCCGGTTCTT
GTCGCTCCGAGTCAGCACTTTGTTATCGATGGAGTCGTCCTTCAGAAAGCTCTGAGGCACGATAGCGTCC
ACATCGTAGTCGGACAGCCGGTTGATGTCCAGTTCCTGGTCCACGTACATATCCCGCCCATTCTGCAGGT
AGTACAGGTACAGCTTCTCGTTCTGCAGCTGGGTGTTTTCCACGGGGTGTTCTTTCAGGATCTGGCTGCC
CAGCTCTTTGATNCCCTCTTCNATCCGCTTCATTCTCTCGCGGCTGTTCTTCTGTCCCTTCTGGG
