>Addgene plasmid #60954 | pHR-SFFV-KRAB-dCas9-P2A-mCherry | addgene partial sequence | sequence record 132847 | mCherry-R 5'-TTGGTCACCTTCAGCTTGG-3'
ACTCGTGGCCGTTCACGGAGCCCTCCATGTGCACCTTGAAGCGCATGAACTCCTTGATGATGGCCATGTT
ATCCTCCTCGCCCTTGCTCACCATAGGTCCAGGGTTCTCCTCCACGTCTCCAGCCTGCTTCAGCAGGCTG
AAGTTAGTAGCGGATCCGCTGCTGCCGTTGCTCCCACTACCAATGCCGTCCACTTTCCGCTTTTTCTTAG
GATCTTCCACCTTGCGTTTTTTCTTGGGGGAGCCGCTGCCCAGGCTGGCATAATCGGGCACGTCATAGGG
ATAGGCGTCGCCTCCCAGCTGAGACAGGTCGATCCGTGTCTCGTACAGGCCGGTGATGCTCTGGTGGATC
AGGGTGGCGTCCAGCACCTCTTTGGTGCTGGTGTACCTCTTCCGGTCGATGGTGGTGTCAAAGTACTTGA
AGGCGGCAGGGGCTCCCAGATTGGTCAGGGTAAACAGGTGGATGATATTCTCGGCCTGCTCTCTGATAGG
CTTGTCTCTGTGCTTGTTGTAGGCGCTCAGCACCTTGTCCAGATTAGCGTCGGCCAGGATCACTCTCTTG
GAGAACTCGCTGATCTGCTCGATGATCTCGTCCAGGTAGTGTTTGTGCTGTTCCACAAACAGCTGTTTCT
GCTCATTATCCTCGGGGGAGCCCTTCAGCTTCTCATAGTGGCTGGCCAGGTACAG
