>Addgene plasmid #60954 | pHR-SFFV-KRAB-dCas9-P2A-mCherry | addgene partial sequence | sequence record 132848 | SFFVpro-F 5'-CTTCTGCTTCCCGAGCTCTA-3'
CTCCGACAGACTGAGTCGCCCGGGGGGGATCTGGAGCTCTCGAGAATTCTCACGCGTCTGCAGGATATCA
AGCTTGCGGTACCGCGGGCCCGGGATCCGCCACCATGGATGCTAAGTCACTAACTGCCTGGTCCCGGACA
CTGGTGACCTTCAAGGATGTATTTGTGGACTTCACCAGGGAGGAGTGGAAGCTGCTGGACACTGCTCAGC
AGATCGTGTACAGAAATGTGATGCTGGAGAACTATAAGAACCTGGTTTCCTTGGGTTATCAGCTTACTAA
GCCAGATGTGATCCTCCGGTTGGAGAAGGGAGAAGAGCCCGGCGGTTCCGGCGGAGGGTCGATGGACAAG
AAGTACAGCATCGGCCTGGCCATCGGCACCAACTCTGTGGGCTGGGCCGTGATCACCGACGAGTACAAGG
TGCCCAGCAAGAAATTCAAGGTGCTGGGCAACACCGACCGGCACAGCATCAAGAAGAACCTGATCGGCGC
CCTGCTGTTCGACAGCGGAGAAACAGCCGAGGCCACCCGGCTGAAGAGAACCGCCAGAAGAAGATACACC
AGACGGAAGAACCGGATCTGCTATCTGCAAGAGATCTTCAGCAACGAGATGGCCAAGGTGGACGACAGCT
TCTTCCACAGACTGGAAGAGTCCTTCCTGGTGGAAGAGGATAAGAAGCACGAGCGGCACC
