LOCUS       Exported 14247 bp ds-DNA circular SYN 23-SEP-2022
DEFINITION  2nd Generation Lentiviral vector. Expresses an N-terminal KRAB-dCas9
            fusion protein and mCherry.
ACCESSION   .
VERSION     .
KEYWORDS    pHR-SFFV-KRAB-dCas9-P2A-mCherry
SOURCE      synthetic DNA construct
  ORGANISM  synthetic DNA construct
REFERENCE   1 (bases 1 to 14247)
  AUTHORS   Gilbert LA, Horlbeck MA, Adamson B, Villalta JE, Chen Y, Whitehead
            EH, Guimaraes C, Panning B, Ploegh HL, Bassik MC, Qi LS, Kampmann M,
            Weissman JS
  TITLE     Genome-Scale CRISPR-Mediated Control of Gene Repression and
            Activation.
  JOURNAL   Cell. 2014 Oct 23;159(3):647-61. doi: 10.1016/j.cell.2014.09.029.
            Epub 2014 Oct 9.
  PUBMED    25307932
REFERENCE   2 (bases 1 to 14247)
  AUTHORS   .
  TITLE     Direct Submission
  JOURNAL   Exported Sep 23, 2022 from SnapGene Server 1.1.58
            http://www.snapgene.com
FEATURES             Location/Qualifiers
     source          1..14247
                     /organism="synthetic DNA construct"
                     /mol_type="other DNA"
     primer_bind     complement(1..17)
                     /label=KS primer
                     /note="common sequencing primer, one of multiple similar
                     variants"
     primer_bind     complement(2..18)
                     /label=pBluescriptKS
                     /note="For pBluescript vector"
     LTR             108..341
                     /label=3' LTR (Delta-U3)
                     /note="self-inactivating 3' long terminal repeat (LTR) from
                     HIV-1"
     promoter        complement(366..384)
                     /label=SP6 promoter
                     /note="promoter for bacteriophage SP6 RNA polymerase"
     primer_bind     complement(367..384)
                     /label=SP6
                     /note="SP6 promoter, forward primer"
     primer_bind     complement(674..693)
                     /label=pBRrevBam
                     /note="pBR322 vectors, tet region, downstream of BamHI,
                     reverse primer"
     primer_bind     complement(907..926)
                     /label=pRS-marker
                     /note="pRS vectors, use to sequence yeast selectable
                     marker"
     primer_bind     1026..1048
                     /label=pGEX 3'
                     /note="pGEX vectors, reverse primer"
     primer_bind     complement(1086..1104)
                     /label=pBRforEco
                     /note="pBR322 vectors, upsteam of EcoRI site, forward
                     primer"
     promoter        1172..1276
                     /gene="bla"
                     /label=AmpR promoter
     CDS             1277..2137
                     /codon_start=1
                     /gene="bla"
                     /product="beta-lactamase"
                     /label=AmpR
                     /note="confers resistance to ampicillin, carbenicillin, and
                     related antibiotics"
                     /translation="MSIQHFRVALIPFFAAFCLPVFAHPETLVKVKDAEDQLGARVGYI
                     ELDLNSGKILESFRPEERFPMMSTFKVLLCGAVLSRIDAGQEQLGRRIHYSQNDLVEYS
                     PVTEKHLTDGMTVRELCSAAITMSDNTAANLLLTTIGGPKELTAFLHNMGDHVTRLDRW
                     EPELNEAIPNDERDTTMPVAMATTLRKLLTGELLTLASRQQLIDWMEADKVAGPLLRSA
                     LPAGWFIADKSGAGERGSRGIIAALGPDGKPSRIVVIYTTGSQATMDERNRQIAEIGAS
                     LIKHW"
     primer_bind     complement(1495..1514)
                     /label=Amp-R
                     /note="Ampicillin resistance gene, reverse primer"
     rep_origin      2308..2896
                     /direction=RIGHT
                     /label=ori
                     /note="high-copy-number ColE1/pMB1/pBR322/pUC origin of
                     replication"
     primer_bind     2797..2816
                     /label=pBR322ori-F
                     /note="pBR322 origin, forward primer"
     primer_bind     3050..3067
                     /label=L4440
                     /note="L4440 vector, forward primer"
     primer_bind     complement(3137..3157)
                     /label=pBABE 3'
                     /note="SV40 enhancer, reverse primer for pBABE vectors"
     promoter        3142..3471
                     /label=SV40 promoter
                     /note="SV40 enhancer and early promoter"
     rep_origin      3322..3457
                     /label=SV40 ori
                     /note="SV40 origin of replication"
     primer_bind     3384..3403
                     /label=SV40pro-F
                     /note="SV40 promoter/origin, forward primer"
     intron          4605..4670
                     /label=small t intron
                     /note="SV40 (simian virus 40) small t antigen intron"
     CDS             4800..4820
                     /codon_start=1
                     /product="nuclear localization signal of SV40 (simian virus
                     40) large T antigen"
                     /label=SV40 NLS
                     /translation="PKKKRKV"
     polyA_signal    5245..5379
                     /label=SV40 poly(A) signal
                     /note="SV40 polyadenylation signal"
     primer_bind     complement(5282..5301)
                     /label=SV40pA-R
                     /note="SV40 polyA, reverse primer"
     primer_bind     5336..5355
                     /label=EBV-rev
                     /note="SV40 polyA terminator, reverse primer"
     LTR             5547..6180
                     /label=3' LTR
                     /note="3' long terminal repeat (LTR) from HIV-1"
     misc_feature    6227..6352
                     /label=HIV-1 Psi
                     /note="packaging signal of human immunodeficiency virus
                     type 1"
     misc_feature    6849..7082
                     /label=RRE
                     /note="The Rev response element (RRE) of HIV-1 allows for
                     Rev-dependent mRNA export from the nucleus to the
                     cytoplasm."
     CDS             7267..7311
                     /codon_start=1
                     /product="antigenic peptide corresponding to amino acids
                     655 to 669 of the HIV envelope protein gp41 (Lutje Hulsik
                     et al., 2013)"
                     /label=gp41 peptide
                     /note="recognized by the 2H10 single-chain llama nanobody"
                     /translation="KNEQELLELDKWASL"
     misc_feature    7596..7713
                     /label=cPPT/CTS
                     /note="central polypurine tract and central termination
                     sequence of HIV-1"
     promoter        7866..8273
                     /label=SFFV promoter
                     /note="spleen focus-forming virus long terminal repeat
                     (LTR) promoter"
     regulatory      8348..8357
                     /regulatory_class="other"
                     /note="vertebrate consensus sequence for strong initiation
                     of translation (Kozak, 1987)"
     CDS             8384..8569
                     /codon_start=1
                     /product="Kruppel-associated box (KRAB) transcriptional
                     repression domain from the human zinc finger protein ZNF10
                     (Margolin et al., 1994)"
                     /label=KRAB
                     /translation="RTLVTFKDVFVDFTREEWKLLDTAQQIVYRNVMLENYKNLVSLGY
                     QLTKPDVILRLEKGEEP"
     CDS             8591..12694
                     /codon_start=1
                     /product="catalytically dead mutant of the Cas9
                     endonuclease from the Streptococcus pyogenes Type II
                     CRISPR/Cas system"
                     /label=dCas9
                     /note="RNA-guided DNA-binding protein that lacks
                     endonuclease activity due to the D10A mutation in the RuvC
                     catalytic domain and the H840A mutation in the HNH
                     catalytic domain"
                     /translation="MDKKYSIGLAIGTNSVGWAVITDEYKVPSKKFKVLGNTDRHSIKK
                     NLIGALLFDSGETAEATRLKRTARRRYTRRKNRICYLQEIFSNEMAKVDDSFFHRLEES
                     FLVEEDKKHERHPIFGNIVDEVAYHEKYPTIYHLRKKLVDSTDKADLRLIYLALAHMIK
                     FRGHFLIEGDLNPDNSDVDKLFIQLVQTYNQLFEENPINASGVDAKAILSARLSKSRRL
                     ENLIAQLPGEKKNGLFGNLIALSLGLTPNFKSNFDLAEDAKLQLSKDTYDDDLDNLLAQ
                     IGDQYADLFLAAKNLSDAILLSDILRVNTEITKAPLSASMIKRYDEHHQDLTLLKALVR
                     QQLPEKYKEIFFDQSKNGYAGYIDGGASQEEFYKFIKPILEKMDGTEELLVKLNREDLL
                     RKQRTFDNGSIPHQIHLGELHAILRRQEDFYPFLKDNREKIEKILTFRIPYYVGPLARG
                     NSRFAWMTRKSEETITPWNFEEVVDKGASAQSFIERMTNFDKNLPNEKVLPKHSLLYEY
                     FTVYNELTKVKYVTEGMRKPAFLSGEQKKAIVDLLFKTNRKVTVKQLKEDYFKKIECFD
                     SVEISGVEDRFNASLGTYHDLLKIIKDKDFLDNEENEDILEDIVLTLTLFEDREMIEER
                     LKTYAHLFDDKVMKQLKRRRYTGWGRLSRKLINGIRDKQSGKTILDFLKSDGFANRNFM
                     QLIHDDSLTFKEDIQKAQVSGQGDSLHEHIANLAGSPAIKKGILQTVKVVDELVKVMGR
                     HKPENIVIEMARENQTTQKGQKNSRERMKRIEEGIKELGSQILKEHPVENTQLQNEKLY
                     LYYLQNGRDMYVDQELDINRLSDYDVDAIVPQSFLKDDSIDNKVLTRSDKNRGKSDNVP
                     SEEVVKKMKNYWRQLLNAKLITQRKFDNLTKAERGGLSELDKAGFIKRQLVETRQITKH
                     VAQILDSRMNTKYDENDKLIREVKVITLKSKLVSDFRKDFQFYKVREINNYHHAHDAYL
                     NAVVGTALIKKYPKLESEFVYGDYKVYDVRKMIAKSEQEIGKATAKYFFYSNIMNFFKT
                     EITLANGEIRKRPLIETNGETGEIVWDKGRDFATVRKVLSMPQVNIVKKTEVQTGGFSK
                     ESILPKRNSDKLIARKKDWDPKKYGGFDSPTVAYSVLVVAKVEKGKSKKLKSVKELLGI
                     TIMERSSFEKNPIDFLEAKGYKEVKKDLIIKLPKYSLFELENGRKRMLASAGELQKGNE
                     LALPSKYVNFLYLASHYEKLKGSPEDNEQKQLFVEQHKHYLDEIIEQISEFSKRVILAD
                     ANLDKVLSAYNKHRDKPIREQAENIIHLFTLTNLGAPAAFKYFDTTIDRKRYTSTKEVL
                     DATLIHQSITGLYETRIDLSQLGGD"
     CDS             12698..12724
                     /codon_start=1
                     /product="HA (human influenza hemagglutinin) epitope tag"
                     /label=HA
                     /translation="YPYDVPDYA"
     CDS             12743..12763
                     /codon_start=1
                     /product="nuclear localization signal of SV40 (simian virus
                     40) large T antigen"
                     /label=SV40 NLS
                     /translation="PKKKRKV"
     CDS             12770..12790
                     /codon_start=1
                     /product="nuclear localization signal of SV40 (simian virus
                     40) large T antigen"
                     /label=SV40 NLS
                     /translation="PKKKRKV"
     CDS             12830..12886
                     /codon_start=1
                     /product="2A peptide from porcine teschovirus-1
                     polyprotein"
                     /label=P2A
                     /note="Eukaryotic ribosomes fail to insert a peptide bond
                     between the Gly and Pro residues, yielding separate
                     polypeptides."
                     /translation="ATNFSLLKQAGDVEENPGP"
     CDS             12887..13597
                     /codon_start=1
                     /product="monomeric derivative of DsRed fluorescent protein
                     (Shaner et al., 2004)"
                     /label=mCherry
                     /note="mammalian codon-optimized"
                     /translation="MVSKGEEDNMAIIKEFMRFKVHMEGSVNGHEFEIEGEGEGRPYEG
                     TQTAKLKVTKGGPLPFAWDILSPQFMYGSKAYVKHPADIPDYLKLSFPEGFKWERVMNF
                     EDGGVVTVTQDSSLQDGEFIYKVKLRGTNFPSDGPVMQKKTMGWEASSERMYPEDGALK
                     GEIKQRLKLKDGGHYDAEVKTTYKAKKPVQLPGAYNVNIKLDITSHNEDYTIVEQYERA
                     EGRHSTGGMDELYK"
     primer_bind     complement(13032..13050)
                     /label=mCherry-R
                     /note="mCherry, reverse primer"
     primer_bind     13300..13319
                     /label=mCherry-F
                     /note="mCherry, forward primer"
     misc_feature    13657..14245
                     /label=WPRE
                     /note="woodchuck hepatitis virus posttranscriptional
                     regulatory element"
     primer_bind     complement(13710..13730)
                     /label=WPRE-R
                     /note="WPRE, reverse primer"
     CDS             complement(14128..14139)
                     /codon_start=1
                     /product="Factor Xa recognition and cleavage site"
                     /label=Factor Xa site
                     /translation="IEGR"
ORIGIN
        1 cgataccgtc gacctcgagg gaattaattc gagctcggta cctttaagac caatgactta
       61 caaggcagct gtagatctta gccacttttt aaaagaaaag gggggactgg aagggctaat
      121 tcactcccaa cgaagacaag atctgctttt tgcttgtact gggtctctct ggttagacca
      181 gatctgagcc tgggagctct ctggctaact agggaaccca ctgcttaagc ctcaataaag
      241 cttgccttga gtgcttcaag tagtgtgtgc ccgtctgttg tgtgactctg gtaactagag
      301 atccctcaga cccttttagt cagtgtggaa aatctctagc agcatctaga attaattccg
      361 tgtattctat agtgtcacct aaatcgtatg tgtatgatac ataaggttat gtattaattg
      421 tagccgcgtt ctaacgacaa tatgtacaag cctaattgtg tagcatctgg cttactgaag
      481 cagaccctat catctctctc gtaaactgcc gtcagagtcg gtttggttgg acgaaccttc
      541 tgagtttctg gtaacgccgt cccgcacccg gaaatggtca gcgaaccaat cagcagggtc
      601 atcgctagcc agatcctcta cgccggacgc atcgtggccg gcatcaccgg cgccacaggt
      661 gcggttgctg gcgcctatat cgccgacatc accgatgggg aagatcgggc tcgccacttc
      721 gggctcatga gcgcttgttt cggcgtgggt atggtggcag gccccgtggc cgggggactg
      781 ttgggcgcca tctccttgca tgcaccattc cttgcggcgg cggtgctcaa cggcctcaac
      841 ctactactgg gctgcttcct aatgcaggag tcgcataagg gagagcgtcg aatggtgcac
      901 tctcagtaca atctgctctg atgccgcata gttaagccag ccccgacacc cgccaacacc
      961 cgctgacgcg ccctgacggg cttgtctgct cccggcatcc gcttacagac aagctgtgac
     1021 cgtctccggg agctgcatgt gtcagaggtt ttcaccgtca tcaccgaaac gcgcgagacg
     1081 aaagggcctc gtgatacgcc tatttttata ggttaatgtc atgataataa tggtttctta
     1141 gacgtcaggt ggcacttttc ggggaaatgt gcgcggaacc cctatttgtt tatttttcta
     1201 aatacattca aatatgtatc cgctcatgag acaataaccc tgataaatgc ttcaataata
     1261 ttgaaaaagg aagagtatga gtattcaaca tttccgtgtc gcccttattc ccttttttgc
     1321 ggcattttgc cttcctgttt ttgctcaccc agaaacgctg gtgaaagtaa aagatgctga
     1381 agatcagttg ggtgcacgag tgggttacat cgaactggat ctcaacagcg gtaagatcct
     1441 tgagagtttt cgccccgaag aacgttttcc aatgatgagc acttttaaag ttctgctatg
     1501 tggcgcggta ttatcccgta ttgacgccgg gcaagagcaa ctcggtcgcc gcatacacta
     1561 ttctcagaat gacttggttg agtactcacc agtcacagaa aagcatctta cggatggcat
     1621 gacagtaaga gaattatgca gtgctgccat aaccatgagt gataacactg cggccaactt
     1681 acttctgaca acgatcggag gaccgaagga gctaaccgct tttttgcaca acatggggga
     1741 tcatgtaact cgccttgatc gttgggaacc ggagctgaat gaagccatac caaacgacga
     1801 gcgtgacacc acgatgcctg tagcaatggc aacaacgttg cgcaaactat taactggcga
     1861 actacttact ctagcttccc ggcaacaatt aatagactgg atggaggcgg ataaagttgc
     1921 aggaccactt ctgcgctcgg cccttccggc tggctggttt attgctgata aatctggagc
     1981 cggtgagcgt gggtctcgcg gtatcattgc agcactgggg ccagatggta agccctcccg
     2041 tatcgtagtt atctacacga cggggagtca ggcaactatg gatgaacgaa atagacagat
     2101 cgctgagata ggtgcctcac tgattaagca ttggtaactg tcagaccaag tttactcata
     2161 tatactttag attgatttaa aacttcattt ttaatttaaa aggatctagg tgaagatcct
     2221 ttttgataat ctcatgacca aaatccctta acgtgagttt tcgttccact gagcgtcaga
     2281 ccccgtagaa aagatcaaag gatcttcttg agatcctttt tttctgcgcg taatctgctg
     2341 cttgcaaaca aaaaaaccac cgctaccagc ggtggtttgt ttgccggatc aagagctacc
     2401 aactcttttt ccgaaggtaa ctggcttcag cagagcgcag ataccaaata ctgttcttct
     2461 agtgtagccg tagttaggcc accacttcaa gaactctgta gcaccgccta catacctcgc
     2521 tctgctaatc ctgttaccag tggctgctgc cagtggcgat aagtcgtgtc ttaccgggtt
     2581 ggactcaaga cgatagttac cggataaggc gcagcggtcg ggctgaacgg ggggttcgtg
     2641 cacacagccc agcttggagc gaacgaccta caccgaactg agatacctac agcgtgagct
     2701 atgagaaagc gccacgcttc ccgaagggag aaaggcggac aggtatccgg taagcggcag
     2761 ggtcggaaca ggagagcgca cgagggagct tccaggggga aacgcctggt atctttatag
     2821 tcctgtcggg tttcgccacc tctgacttga gcgtcgattt ttgtgatgct cgtcaggggg
     2881 gcggagccta tggaaaaacg ccagcaacgc ggccttttta cggttcctgg ccttttgctg
     2941 gccttttgct cacatgttct ttcctgcgtt atcccctgat tctgtggata accgtattac
     3001 cgcctttgag tgagctgata ccgctcgccg cagccgaacg accgagcgca gcgagtcagt
     3061 gagcgaggaa gcggaagagc gcccaatacg caaaccgcct ctccccgcgc gttggccgat
     3121 tcattaatgc agctgtggaa tgtgtgtcag ttagggtgtg gaaagtcccc aggctcccca
     3181 gcaggcagaa gtatgcaaag catgcatctc aattagtcag caaccaggtg tggaaagtcc
     3241 ccaggctccc cagcaggcag aagtatgcaa agcatgcatc tcaattagtc agcaaccata
     3301 gtcccgcccc taactccgcc catcccgccc ctaactccgc ccagttccgc ccattctccg
     3361 ccccatggct gactaatttt ttttatttat gcagaggccg aggccgcctc ggcctctgag
     3421 ctattccaga agtagtgagg aggctttttt ggaggcctag gcttttgcaa aaagcttgga
     3481 cacaagacag gcttgcgaga tatgtttgag aataccactt tatcccgcgt cagggagagg
     3541 cagtgcgtaa aaagacgcgg actcatgtga aatactggtt tttagtgcgc cagatctcta
     3601 taatctcgcg caacctattt tcccctcgaa cactttttaa gccgtagata aacaggctgg
     3661 gacacttcac atgagcgaaa aatacatcgt cacctgggac atgttgcaga tccatgcacg
     3721 taaactcgca agccgactga tgccttctga acaatggaaa ggcattattg ccgtaagccg
     3781 tggcggtctg taccgggtgc gttactggcg cgtgaactgg gtattcgtca tgtcgatacc
     3841 gtttgtattt ccagctacga tcacgacaac cagcgcgagc ttaaagtgct gaaacgcgca
     3901 gaaggcgatg gcgaaggctt catcgttatt gatgacctgg tggataccgg tggtactgcg
     3961 gttgcgattc gtgaaatgta tccaaaagcg cactttgtca ccatcttcgc aaaaccggct
     4021 ggtcgtccgc tggttgatga ctatgttgtt gatatcccgc aagatacctg gattgaacag
     4081 ccgtgggata tgggcgtcgt attcgtcccg ccaatctccg gtcgctaatc ttttcaacgc
     4141 ctggcactgc cgggcgttgt tctttttaac ttcaggcggg ttacaatagt ttccagtaag
     4201 tattctggag gctgcatcca tgacacaggc aaacctgagc gaaaccctgt tcaaaccccg
     4261 ctttaaacat cctgaaacct cgacgctagt ccgccgcttt aatcacggcg cacaaccgcc
     4321 tgtgcagtcg gcccttgatg gtaaaaccat ccctcactgg tatcgcatga ttaaccgtct
     4381 gatgtggatc tggcgcggca ttgacccacg cgaaatcctc gacgtccagg cacgtattgt
     4441 gatgagcgat gccgaacgta ccgacgatga tttatacgat acggtgattg gctaccgtgg
     4501 cggcaactgg atttatgagt gggccccgga tctttgtgaa ggaaccttac ttctgtggtg
     4561 tgacataatt ggacaaacta cctacagaga tttaaagctc taaggtaaat ataaaatttt
     4621 taagtgtata atgtgttaaa ctactgattc taattgtttg tgtattttag attccaacct
     4681 atggaactga tgaatgggag cagtggtgga atgcctttaa tgaggaaaac ctgttttgct
     4741 cagaagaaat gccatctagt gatgatgagg ctactgctga ctctcaacat tctactcctc
     4801 caaaaaagaa gagaaaggta gaagacccca aggactttcc ttcagaattg ctaagttttt
     4861 tgagtcatgc tgtgtttagt aatagaactc ttgcttgctt tgctatttac accacaaagg
     4921 aaaaagctgc actgctatac aagaaaatta tggaaaaata ttctgtaacc tttataagta
     4981 ggcataacag ttataatcat aacatactgt tttttcttac tccacacagg catagagtgt
     5041 ctgctattaa taactatgct caaaaattgt gtacctttag ctttttaatt tgtaaagggg
     5101 ttaataagga atatttgatg tatagtgcct tgactagaga tcataatcag ccataccaca
     5161 tttgtagagg ttttacttgc tttaaaaaac ctcccacacc tccccctgaa cctgaaacat
     5221 aaaatgaatg caattgttgt tgttaacttg tttattgcag cttataatgg ttacaaataa
     5281 agcaatagca tcacaaattt cacaaataaa gcattttttt cactgcattc tagttgtggt
     5341 ttgtccaaac tcatcaatgt atcttatcat gtctggatca actggataac tcaagctaac
     5401 caaaatcatc ccaaacttcc caccccatac cctattacca ctgccaatta cctgtggttt
     5461 catttactct aaacctgtga ttcctctgaa ttattttcat tttaaagaaa ttgtatttgt
     5521 taaatatgta ctacaaactt agtagttgga agggctaatt cactcccaaa gaagacaaga
     5581 tatccttgat ctgtggatct accacacaca aggctacttc cctgattagc agaactacac
     5641 accagggcca ggggtcagat atccactgac ctttggatgg tgctacaagc tagtaccagt
     5701 tgagccagat aaggtagaag aggccaataa aggagagaac accagcttgt tacaccctgt
     5761 gagcctgcat gggatggatg acccggagag agaagtgtta gagtggaggt ttgacagccg
     5821 cctagcattt catcacgtgg cccgagagct gcatccggag tacttcaaga actgctgata
     5881 tcgagcttgc tacaagggac tttccgctgg ggactttcca gggaggcgtg gcctgggcgg
     5941 gactggggag tggcgagccc tcagatcctg catataagca gctgcttttt gcctgtactg
     6001 ggtctctctg gttagaccag atctgagcct gggagctctc tggctaacta gggaacccac
     6061 tgcttaagcc tcaataaagc ttgccttgag tgcttcaagt agtgtgtgcc cgtctgttgt
     6121 gtgactctgg taactagaga tccctcagac ccttttagtc agtgtggaaa atctctagca
     6181 gtggcgcccg aacagggact tgaaagcgaa agggaaacca gaggagctct ctcgacgcag
     6241 gactcggctt gctgaagcgc gcacggcaag aggcgagggg cggcgactgg tgagtacgcc
     6301 aaaaattttg actagcggag gctagaagga gagagatggg tgcgagagcg tcagtattaa
     6361 gcgggggaga attagatcgc gatgggaaaa aattcggtta aggccagggg gaaagaaaaa
     6421 atataaatta aaacatatag tatgggcaag cagggagcta gaacgattcg cagttaatcc
     6481 tggcctgtta gaaacatcag aaggctgtag acaaatactg ggacagctac aaccatccct
     6541 tcagacagga tcagaagaac ttagatcatt atataataca gtagcaaccc tctattgtgt
     6601 gcatcaaagg atagagataa aagacaccaa ggaagcttta gacaagatag aggaagagca
     6661 aaacaaaagt aagaccaccg cacagcaagc ggccggccgc tgatcttcag acctggagga
     6721 ggagatatga gggacaattg gagaagtgaa ttatataaat ataaagtagt aaaaattgaa
     6781 ccattaggag tagcacccac caaggcaaag agaagagtgg tgcagagaga aaaaagagca
     6841 gtgggaatag gagctttgtt ccttgggttc ttgggagcag caggaagcac tatgggcgca
     6901 gcgtcaatga cgctgacggt acaggccaga caattattgt ctggtatagt gcagcagcag
     6961 aacaatttgc tgagggctat tgaggcgcaa cagcatctgt tgcaactcac agtctggggc
     7021 atcaagcagc tccaggcaag aatcctggct gtggaaagat acctaaagga tcaacagctc
     7081 ctggggattt ggggttgctc tggaaaactc atttgcacca ctgctgtgcc ttggaatgct
     7141 agttggagta ataaatctct ggaacagatt tggaatcaca cgacctggat ggagtgggac
     7201 agagaaatta acaattacac aagcttaata cactccttaa ttgaagaatc gcaaaaccag
     7261 caagaaaaga atgaacaaga attattggaa ttagataaat gggcaagttt gtggaattgg
     7321 tttaacataa caaattggct gtggtatata aaattattca taatgatagt aggaggcttg
     7381 gtaggtttaa gaatagtttt tgctgtactt tctatagtga atagagttag gcagggatat
     7441 tcaccattat cgtttcagac ccacctccca accccgaggg gacccgacag gcccgaagga
     7501 atagaagaag aaggtggaga gagagacaga gacagatcca ttcgattagt gaacggatct
     7561 cgacggtatc gccaaatggc agtattcatc cacaatttta aaagaaaagg ggggattggg
     7621 gggtacagtg caggggaaag aatagtagac ataatagcaa cagacataca aactaaagaa
     7681 ttacaaaaac aaattacaaa aattcaaaat tttcgggttt attacaggga cagcagagat
     7741 ccagtttgga tcgataagct tgatatcgaa ttcctgcagc cccgataaaa taaaagattt
     7801 tatttagtct ccagaaaaag gggggaatga aagaccccac ctgtaggttt ggcaagctag
     7861 ctgcagtaac gccattttgc aaggcatgga aaaataccaa accaagaata gagaagttca
     7921 gatcaagggc gggtacatga aaatagctaa cgttgggcca aacaggatat ctgcggtgag
     7981 cagtttcggc cccggcccgg ggccaagaac agatggtcac cgcagtttcg gccccggccc
     8041 gaggccaaga acagatggtc cccagatatg gcccaaccct cagcagtttc ttaagaccca
     8101 tcagatgttt ccaggctccc ccaaggacct gaaatgaccc tgcgccttat ttgaattaac
     8161 caatcagcct gcttctcgct tctgttcgcg cgcttctgct tcccgagctc tataaaagag
     8221 ctcacaaccc ctcactcggc gcgccagtcc tccgacagac tgagtcgccc gggggggatc
     8281 tggagctctc gagaattctc acgcgtctgc aggatatcaa gcttgcggta ccgcgggccc
     8341 gggatccgcc accatggatg ctaagtcact aactgcctgg tcccggacac tggtgacctt
     8401 caaggatgta tttgtggact tcaccaggga ggagtggaag ctgctggaca ctgctcagca
     8461 gatcgtgtac agaaatgtga tgctggagaa ctataagaac ctggtttcct tgggttatca
     8521 gcttactaag ccagatgtga tcctccggtt ggagaaggga gaagagcccg gcggttccgg
     8581 cggagggtcg atggacaaga agtacagcat cggcctggcc atcggcacca actctgtggg
     8641 ctgggccgtg atcaccgacg agtacaaggt gcccagcaag aaattcaagg tgctgggcaa
     8701 caccgaccgg cacagcatca agaagaacct gatcggcgcc ctgctgttcg acagcggaga
     8761 aacagccgag gccacccggc tgaagagaac cgccagaaga agatacacca gacggaagaa
     8821 ccggatctgc tatctgcaag agatcttcag caacgagatg gccaaggtgg acgacagctt
     8881 cttccacaga ctggaagagt ccttcctggt ggaagaggat aagaagcacg agcggcaccc
     8941 catcttcggc aacatcgtgg acgaggtggc ctaccacgag aagtacccca ccatctacca
     9001 cctgagaaag aaactggtgg acagcaccga caaggccgac ctgcggctga tctatctggc
     9061 cctggcccac atgatcaagt tccggggcca cttcctgatc gagggcgacc tgaaccccga
     9121 caacagcgac gtggacaagc tgttcatcca gctggtgcag acctacaacc agctgttcga
     9181 ggaaaacccc atcaacgcca gcggcgtgga cgccaaggcc atcctgtctg ccagactgag
     9241 caagagcaga cggctggaaa atctgatcgc ccagctgccc ggcgagaaga agaatggcct
     9301 gttcggcaac ctgattgccc tgagcctggg cctgaccccc aacttcaaga gcaacttcga
     9361 cctggccgag gatgccaaac tgcagctgag caaggacacc tacgacgacg acctggacaa
     9421 cctgctggcc cagatcggcg accagtacgc cgacctgttt ctggccgcca agaacctgtc
     9481 cgacgccatc ctgctgagcg acatcctgag agtgaacacc gagatcacca aggcccccct
     9541 gagcgcctct atgatcaaga gatacgacga gcaccaccag gacctgaccc tgctgaaagc
     9601 tctcgtgcgg cagcagctgc ctgagaagta caaagagatt ttcttcgacc agagcaagaa
     9661 cggctacgcc ggctacatcg atggcggagc cagccaggaa gagttctaca agttcatcaa
     9721 gcccatcctg gaaaagatgg acggcaccga ggaactgctc gtgaagctga acagagagga
     9781 cctgctgcgg aagcagcgga ccttcgacaa cggcagcatc ccccaccaga tccacctggg
     9841 agagctgcac gccattctgc ggcggcagga agatttttac ccattcctga aggacaaccg
     9901 ggaaaagatc gagaagatcc tgaccttccg catcccctac tacgtgggcc ctctggccag
     9961 gggaaacagc agattcgcct ggatgaccag aaagagcgag gaaaccatca ccccctggaa
    10021 cttcgaggaa gtggtggaca agggcgccag cgcccagagc ttcatcgagc ggatgaccaa
    10081 cttcgataag aacctgccca acgagaaggt gctgcccaag cacagcctgc tgtacgagta
    10141 cttcaccgtg tacaacgagc tgaccaaagt gaaatacgtg accgagggaa tgagaaagcc
    10201 cgccttcctg agcggcgagc agaaaaaagc catcgtggac ctgctgttca agaccaaccg
    10261 gaaagtgacc gtgaagcagc tgaaagagga ctacttcaag aaaatcgagt gcttcgactc
    10321 cgtggaaatc tccggcgtgg aagatcggtt caacgcctcc ctgggcacat accacgatct
    10381 gctgaaaatt atcaaggaca aggacttcct ggacaatgag gaaaacgagg acattctgga
    10441 agatatcgtg ctgaccctga cactgtttga ggacagagag atgatcgagg aacggctgaa
    10501 aacctatgcc cacctgttcg acgacaaagt gatgaagcag ctgaagcggc ggagatacac
    10561 cggctggggc aggctgagcc ggaagctgat caacggcatc cgggacaagc agtccggcaa
    10621 gacaatcctg gatttcctga agtccgacgg cttcgccaac agaaacttca tgcagctgat
    10681 ccacgacgac agcctgacct ttaaagagga catccagaaa gcccaggtgt ccggccaggg
    10741 cgatagcctg cacgagcaca ttgccaatct ggccggcagc cccgccatta agaagggcat
    10801 cctgcagaca gtgaaggtgg tggacgagct cgtgaaagtg atgggccggc acaagcccga
    10861 gaacatcgtg atcgaaatgg ccagagagaa ccagaccacc cagaagggac agaagaacag
    10921 ccgcgagaga atgaagcgga tcgaagaggg catcaaagag ctgggcagcc agatcctgaa
    10981 agaacacccc gtggaaaaca cccagctgca gaacgagaag ctgtacctgt actacctgca
    11041 gaatgggcgg gatatgtacg tggaccagga actggacatc aaccggctgt ccgactacga
    11101 tgtggacgct atcgtgcctc agagctttct gaaggacgac tccatcgata acaaagtgct
    11161 gactcggagc gacaagaacc ggggcaagag cgacaacgtg ccctccgaag aggtcgtgaa
    11221 gaagatgaag aactactggc gccagctgct gaatgccaag ctgattaccc agaggaagtt
    11281 cgacaatctg accaaggccg agagaggcgg cctgagcgaa ctggataagg ccggcttcat
    11341 caagagacag ctggtggaaa cccggcagat cacaaagcac gtggcacaga tcctggactc
    11401 ccggatgaac actaagtacg acgagaacga caaactgatc cgggaagtga aagtgatcac
    11461 cctgaagtcc aagctggtgt ccgatttccg gaaggatttc cagttttaca aagtgcgcga
    11521 gatcaacaac taccaccacg cccacgacgc ctacctgaac gccgtcgtgg gaaccgccct
    11581 gatcaaaaag taccctaagc tggaaagcga gttcgtgtac ggcgactaca aggtgtacga
    11641 cgtgcggaag atgatcgcca agagcgagca ggaaatcggc aaggctaccg ccaagtactt
    11701 cttctacagc aacatcatga actttttcaa gaccgagatt accctggcca acggcgagat
    11761 ccggaagcgg cctctgatcg agacaaacgg cgaaacaggc gagatcgtgt gggataaggg
    11821 ccgggacttt gccaccgtgc ggaaagtgct gtctatgccc caagtgaata tcgtgaaaaa
    11881 gaccgaggtg cagacaggcg gcttcagcaa agagtctatc ctgcccaaga ggaacagcga
    11941 caagctgatc gccagaaaga aggactggga ccctaagaag tacggcggct tcgacagccc
    12001 caccgtggcc tattctgtgc tggtggtggc caaagtggaa aagggcaagt ccaagaaact
    12061 gaagagtgtg aaagagctgc tggggatcac catcatggaa agaagcagct tcgagaagaa
    12121 tcccatcgac tttctggaag ccaagggcta caaagaagtg aaaaaggacc tgatcatcaa
    12181 gctgcctaag tactccctgt tcgagctgga aaacggccgg aagagaatgc tggcctctgc
    12241 cggcgaactg cagaagggaa acgaactggc cctgccctcc aaatatgtga acttcctgta
    12301 cctggccagc cactatgaga agctgaaggg ctcccccgag gataatgagc agaaacagct
    12361 gtttgtggaa cagcacaaac actacctgga cgagatcatc gagcagatca gcgagttctc
    12421 caagagagtg atcctggccg acgctaatct ggacaaggtg ctgagcgcct acaacaagca
    12481 cagagacaag cctatcagag agcaggccga gaatatcatc cacctgttta ccctgaccaa
    12541 tctgggagcc cctgccgcct tcaagtactt tgacaccacc atcgaccgga agaggtacac
    12601 cagcaccaaa gaggtgctgg acgccaccct gatccaccag agcatcaccg gcctgtacga
    12661 gacacggatc gacctgtctc agctgggagg cgacgcctat ccctatgacg tgcccgatta
    12721 tgccagcctg ggcagcggct cccccaagaa aaaacgcaag gtggaagatc ctaagaaaaa
    12781 gcggaaagtg gacggcattg gtagtgggag caacggcagc agcggatccg ctactaactt
    12841 cagcctgctg aagcaggctg gagacgtgga ggagaaccct ggacctatgg tgagcaaggg
    12901 cgaggaggat aacatggcca tcatcaagga gttcatgcgc ttcaaggtgc acatggaggg
    12961 ctccgtgaac ggccacgagt tcgagatcga gggcgagggc gagggccgcc cctacgaggg
    13021 cacccagacc gccaagctga aggtgaccaa gggtggcccc ctgcccttcg cctgggacat
    13081 cctgtcccct cagttcatgt acggctccaa ggcctacgtg aagcaccccg ccgacatccc
    13141 cgactacttg aagctgtcct tccccgaggg cttcaagtgg gagcgcgtga tgaacttcga
    13201 ggacggcggc gtggtgaccg tgacccagga ctcctccctg caggacggcg agttcatcta
    13261 caaggtgaag ctgcgcggca ccaacttccc ctccgacggc cccgtaatgc agaagaagac
    13321 catgggctgg gaggcctcct ccgagcggat gtaccccgag gacggcgccc tgaagggcga
    13381 gatcaagcag aggctgaagc tgaaggacgg cggccactac gacgctgagg tcaagaccac
    13441 ctacaaggcc aagaagcccg tgcagctgcc cggcgcctac aacgtcaaca tcaagttgga
    13501 catcacctcc cacaacgagg actacaccat cgtggaacag tacgaacgcg ccgagggccg
    13561 ccactccacc ggcggcatgg acgagctgta caagtaagcg gccgcgactc tagagtcgac
    13621 ctgcaggcat gcaagcttga tatcaagctt atcgataatc aacctctgga ttacaaaatt
    13681 tgtgaaagat tgactggtat tcttaactat gttgctcctt ttacgctatg tggatacgct
    13741 gctttaatgc ctttgtatca tgctattgct tcccgtatgg ctttcatttt ctcctccttg
    13801 tataaatcct ggttgctgtc tctttatgag gagttgtggc ccgttgtcag gcaacgtggc
    13861 gtggtgtgca ctgtgtttgc tgacgcaacc cccactggtt ggggcattgc caccacctgt
    13921 cagctccttt ccgggacttt cgctttcccc ctccctattg ccacggcgga actcatcgcc
    13981 gcctgccttg cccgctgctg gacaggggct cggctgttgg gcactgacaa ttccgtggtg
    14041 ttgtcgggga aatcatcgtc ctttccttgg ctgctcgcct gtgttgccac ctggattctg
    14101 cgcgggacgt ccttctgcta cgtcccttcg gccctcaatc cagcggacct tccttcccgc
    14161 ggcctgctgc cggctctgcg gcctcttccg cgtcttcgcc ttcgccctca gacgagtcgg
    14221 atctcccttt gggccgcctc cccgcat
//
